Addgene plasmid #156414: JDW 770 (pTol2-kdrl:EGFP-hsKRAS4B-G12V-ac/Y)
Purpose: kdrl promoter driving EGFP fused to human KRAS4B-G12V with an alpha-crystallin Venus (YFP) reporter flanked by Tol2 sites
Depositing lab: Joshua Wythe. Depositing organization: Baylor College of Medicine. Publication: Somatic Gain of KRAS Function in the Endothelium is Sufficient to Cause Vascular Malformations that Require MEK but not PI3K Signaling. Fish JE, Flores-Suarez CP, Boudreau E, Herman AM, Gutierrez MC, Gustafson D, DiStefano PV, Cui M, Chen Z, Berman De Ruiz K, Schexnayder TS, Ward CS, Radovanovic I, Wythe JD. Circ Res. 2020 Jun 17. doi: 10.1161/CIRCRESAHA.119.316500. PubMed 32552404.
Backbone
  Vector backbone: pDEST_Tol2
  Vector type: Zebrafish Transgenesis
Growth in bacteria
  Bacterial resistance: Ampicillin, 100 μg/mL
  Growth temperature: 37°C
  Growth strain: Stbl3
  Copy number: High Copy
Gene/Insert
  Gene/Insert name: human mutant KRAS4B-G12V
  Species: H. sapiens (human)
  Insert size (bp): 1314
  Mutation: mutant KRAS4B-G12V
  GenBank ID: NM_004985.5
  Entrez Gene: KRAS (a.k.a. 'C-K-RAS, C-K-RAS, CFC2, K-RAS2A, K-RAS2B, K-RAS4A, K-RAS4B, K-Ras, K-Ras 2, KI-RAS, KRAS1, KRAS2, NS, NS3, OES, RALD, RASK2, c-Ki-ras, c-Ki-ras2)
  Promoter: kdrl
  Tag / fusion protein: EGFP (N terminal on insert)
  Cloning method: Gateway Cloning
  Sequencing primers: 5′ V5 REV: 5'-CGTAGAATCGAGACCGAGG; V5 FWD: 5'-GGTAAGCCTATCCCTAACCC; 3′ KRAS REV2: ctgtattgtcggatctccctc; KRAS FWD2: 5'-gagggagatccgacaatacag;
Terms and licenses: Academic/Nonprofit Terms; Industry Terms: Not Available to Industry
How to cite: JDW 770 (pTol2-kdrl:EGFP-hsKRAS4B-G12V-ac/Y) was a gift from Joshua Wythe (Addgene plasmid # 156414 ; http://n2t.net/addgene:156414 ; RRID:Addgene_156414)
