[The description below was written by a language model from this plasmid's Addgene catalogue record and pLannotate feature annotations shown in this document.]
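Description:
JDW 770 (pTol2-kdrl:EGFP-hsKRAS4B-G12V-ac/Y) is a zebrafish transgenesis plasmid of about 13.5 kb, assembled by Gateway recombination into a pDEST_Tol2 destination backbone. It is propagated in E. coli as a high-copy plasmid through a ColE1/pUC-type origin and selected with ampicillin via the β-lactamase gene. The backbone also retains pBluescript-derived remnants (a partial M13/f1 origin, lac promoter/operator elements, a T3 promoter and MCS fragments). The annotated fragment of medaka tyrosinase sequence is consistent with the Tol2 element, which was originally isolated from that locus, although the Tol2 arms themselves are not annotated in the feature table.

The payload is an expression cassette in which the endothelial kdrl promoter drives EGFP fused to the N terminus of human KRAS4B carrying the activating G12V mutation. In the feature table, the EGFP and K-Ras (G12V) coding sequences lie in the same orientation, joined by a short MCS-derived linker and bracketed by attB1 and attB2 sites. An attB4 site further away marks the other boundary of the 5′ entry element, and the large unannotated region between attB4 and attB1 presumably holds the kdrl promoter, which the annotation does not identify. An SV40 poly(A) signal lies adjacent to attB2. A second, independent cassette encodes Venus (YFP) with a bGH poly(A) signal. According to the record it is driven by an alpha-crystallin promoter, giving lens fluorescence as a visual marker for carriers of the transgene.

Because both cassettes are flanked by Tol2 sites, Tol2 transposase can integrate them into the zebrafish genome. The construct is intended for expressing fluorescently tagged oncogenic KRAS in the endothelium, and the associated study used such gain of function to model vascular malformations.
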