Features (pLannotate 1.2.2; 23 found; start..end, strand, type, name):
   5302..5322    -  protein_bind   attB4: mutant version of attB; core recombination site for the Gateway® BP reaction BP Clonase™
   5904..6191    -  CDS            tyr (fragment) (sequence partly withheld): TYRO_ORYLA - Also known as tyro. Experimental evidence at transcript level: Swiss-Prot protein existence level 2. This is a copper-containing oxidase that functions in the formation of pigments such as melanins and other polyphenolic compounds. From Oryzias latipes (Japanese rice fish) (Japanese killifish).
   6191..6412    +  rep_origin     M13 ori (fragment) (sequence partly withheld): M13 bacteriophage origin of replication; arrow indicates direction of (+) strand synthesis
   6438..6542    +  promoter       AmpR promoter: bla
   6543..7403    +  CDS            AmpR: β-lactamase; bla; confers resistance to ampicillin, carbenicillin, and related antibiotics
   7574..8162    +  rep_origin     ori: high-copy-number ColE1/pMB1/pBR322/pUC origin of replication
   8345..8437    +  CDS            lacI (fragment): lac repressor; lacI; The lac repressor binds to the lac operator to inhibit transcription in E. coli. This inhibition can be relieved by adding lactose or isopropyl-β-D-thiogalactopyranoside (IPTG).
   8450..8471    +  protein_bind   CAP binding site: CAP binding activates transcription in the presence of cAMP. E. coli catabolite activator protein
   8486..8516    +  promoter       lac promoter: promoter for the E. coli lac operon
   8520..8542    +  protein_bind   lac operator (fragment): The lac repressor binds to the lac operator to inhibit transcription in E. coli. This inhibition can be relieved by adding lactose or isopropyl-β-D-thiogalactopyranoside (IPTG). lac repressor encoded by lacI
   8585..8603    +  promoter       T3 promoter: promoter for bacteriophage T3 RNA polymerase
   8616..8656    +  misc_feature   MCS (fragment): pBluescript multiple cloning site
   9222..9305    +  CDS            large T antigen (fragment): large T antigen from SV40 (simian virus 40)
   9328..9462    +  polyA_signal   SV40 poly(A) signal: SV40 polyadenylation signal
   9499..9706    -  polyA_signal   bGH poly(A) signal: bovine growth hormone polyadenylation signal
   9730..10449   -  CDS            Venus: yellow fluorescent protein (YFP) with fast and efficient maturation (Nagai et al., 2002) mammalian codon-optimized
  11021..11041   -  CDS            lacZα (fragment): LacZα fragment of β-galactosidase; lacZ fragment
  11128..11262   +  polyA_signal   SV40 poly(A) signal: SV40 polyadenylation signal
  11265..11285   +  protein_bind   attB2: mutant version of attB; core recombination site for the Gateway® BP reaction BP Clonase™
  11290..11856   -  CDS            K-Ras (G12V): human oncoprotein generated by the G12V mutation in the small GTPase K-Ras
  11857..11879   -  misc_feature   MCS (fragment): multiple cloning site
  11881..12597   -  CDS            EGFP: EGFP is a basic (constitutively fluorescent) green fluorescent protein published in 1996, derived from Aequorea victoria. It is reported to be a rapidly-maturing weak dimer with moderate acid sensitivity.
  12609..12629   -  protein_bind   attB1: mutant version of attB; core recombination site for the Gateway® BP reaction BP Clonase™
>Addgene plasmid #156414 | JDW 770 (pTol2-kdrl:EGFP-hsKRAS4B-G12V-ac/Y) | addgene full sequence | sequence record 308707 | Addgene NGS Result
CACACACACACACACACACACACACACACACACACACACACACACACACACACACACACACACACACACA
CACACACTCTCTCACTCTCTCTCACACACACACACACACGCACAGTACTATTATCTCTTCTACAACAAAT
AAAAATATTTGTAATGTATTTATTGAAGAGGGTTCATTCCGCTGTAGCGAACCCTTATAAATAAGGGAGT
AAGCTAAAGGGAAATTAATGAATGAATATTTATTAAAATATTTAAGATATTATTTTATCTTGTTTATTAT
AGACTTAATATCTGCACAACATCACTTAAACTAGAATCACTTTAGCATAGCCTTTCTAGCAAAAATCAGA
TTTAGTGTTAGAAAATGAATGAATGAATCAATATTTGCTTTTTGGCTTAGTCCCTTTATTAATCTGGGGT
CGCAAAAGTGGAATGAACCCGCAACTTATCCTTATTATACTCTAAGAAAAAAAAAGATGAATTATGCACT
ACATCAAAATATAAAGTAGACTAAAAGTATTCCATATCAAAACAAACTGTAAAAAAAAAACAATATTTTT
TATTATATATATATTTTTTAAATTTAAGATACTGTACGCAAAAATATTGTACAGTCCAATAATCTCTTCT
TGATCACAAAAATAATTTTTATTGTATCACAAAAACTTATTTTTAATATATTTATTGAGTAAACTGTAAC
ATTAATAGCATTTGGTACTATTTAAAAGTGTCTTCTTTTGTCTTGTTTATTATAGACTTAATATCTGGAC
AATATAACTACGATCACTTTAGAATCACACTTCTAGCAAGAATCAGGCTTATTGTGTTAGTGTTTAACTA
ACAGAAAATTAATATGAAATGTTTCTTAGTAAATTTTTGCATCACAATTTTTTTAAATCAAGGTGCAACG
TTGCATTGTCTGATTACATAGCATTCAAAATACACTGGAAAAATATTTACAGTTTTTTTTTTACTTCAGA
AACAGGATGTGCAGCTAATTTTATATCAGAGTAAATAATCATGGGGCTTCTTTCACCTTCCAGCACCCCA
TGGTGTGTGGATGCACCACAGACTGTTTGTCTTTTTGATGCTACAAACGTGGATATGCTCCCCGCAACGT
ACGGCAATGCATTGTCCATTCATATCCTTTTATCTACACAGTGCTCAGCATATATGAGTGCACCCCTCAC
AAATCAATCTTTTGAATTAATATTTTTTAAGTGAAGCTATACAATATTATATTTGTGCATACACATTATT
AGTCAGTGCTGAAGCCAAATCTGGAGCTTATCTGACAAAATAACCTACAATGACGGCCCAAAAACTAGTA
CACCACAATTTATATGTTATAGAAAAATATTAAATACATATTTAAAAGAGGAAAAATCAAAAGAAGCAAT
TTTTTTTCAATTTTAGTTGAAATTGTTTTGAATTTAATTGCATTACCTTTCAATGTCTAAATATGTTTGG
TGACTAAAATATTTTTATTGTAAAATAATTTATTGTCCTCTCCTAACATTCCTTCCATCAATATGTGGAT
AAATCAGATTGCCATTTTCTTACCCTTAGAAAAACTGACTTAGGACTTAAGTCTTATGATTAGATATGAT
TTCTGGTATATCTGAAACCCTCTATGAGAAGTTTGGAGAATGTATCTTGAAAGACTATTTTTATTATTAT
TTTGTTCATTTTACCCTTCACAAAAGACTTGAATTACTACCCGATAGACGAAAGTATAATAAATAGTTAT
GTTATTGTATATGATGACATGAGACACTTATACCACTGTTCTGGCATTGCAAATCTTTAAATAAATGTTT
AAAATAAATAAATAACTAATTTAAATGTGGGCGAAGCAGTGGCGCAGTAGGTAGTGCTGTTGCCTCACAA
CAAGAAGGTTGCTGGGTCGCTGGTTCGATTCTCGGCTCAGTTGGCGTTTTTGTGTGGAGTTTGCATGTTC
TCCCTGCATTCGCGTGGGTTTACTCCGGGTGCTACGGTTTCCCCCACAATCCAAAGACATGCGGTACAGG
TGAATTGGGTTGGCTAAATTGTCCATAGTGTCTGAGTGTGTGTGAATGAGTGTTTGTGGATGTTTCCCAG
AGATGGGTTGCATCTGGAAGGGCATCCGCTGCATAAAAATGTGCTGGATAAGTTGGCGGTTCATTCCGCT
GTGGCGAACCTAGATTAATAAAGGGACTAAGCCAACAAGAAAATGAATGAATGAATAATTTAAAGGATTT
ATTTTTATTAGGTTTTTAAATAAATAGGTCTTACACTTTATATTTTCTGATTTTTCATAGTATATGTATT
AATTCTGTTACTTTTACCATATCAACCATTTGGTAGTGGCTGATATTTTAGAAATAGTGGGATGTGTTGA
AAAAAATGCTTTGAATTTGTCAACTAGGAATGCAATCCAAAGTAATTGATCCCTGATTTTTTTTTCATTG
AAGTATATAATTTTAGATTACAGATGTTCATTGGTATTTAATGTTAACAGATTTAAATGCAGATTTAAAT
GCTGATAAAAGCCACCATGTAAAGTGTATTATGCAGTAAATTGCAACATTTAGTTTTTGAATTAGAAAGA
TTAAGAGATAAATTCTTGTAAAATAAAAGCTAGTAATTTTTTACCTTTTTCTTTATTTCCAAAGCATTTA
CAGACAATACATTTCAGGTTATGTCTTCAGGTTTGGCAGCAGATGTTTTACAGAGATATTTCTCGAATAC
ACAATATTCGGCCTAGCATTGACCTTTCATACCCAAGTCTAACTGTGAGATGAAATATTTTTAAACCTGG
CACAGATGTATAAATACGCCTGTTTATTATTATTTTAATATTATTTATGTTGCAGACTTTAGGAAATCTT
GTGTCCATCTCTCTGACCGCATGTCACAAGGATCATGTTTGTTTTTTTCGTTCTCCTGTGCAATCAAGCC
CTCTGAACTGATCACATTTCCCTCAGACCAGTACGGTGGCTAGATAAGACTCAGGCAGAAACAATTGCTG
GAAGCCGAGCATGCAGAGGAGTGGGCTTTTAAGACATCTTATTTTTGAATCTAGTGCCGTGAACACAATA
AGAGACTTCACAAACCATTCTGTGTACGCAGCTTGAGCTCTTTCCTTCAGCTCAACAATGACCTCCCCTG
TTAAAACAAAAAGCTCAGCGTTATCAGCACATACTTTCTATGGGGTGAATGAGGTTTTAACTAGCAGAAG
GTGATGAATATTATGTTTAAACAATGCTATTATACTATGTAATGGGCCAGACCTTTCAACACGGAAATTC
TGAATATCAAAAGAGCAGGCCTAGTTCTCCATTTATCTTAAAATATTATTTAGAGCGCTTGTTTCTGAGG
CTTTTATATTTCATTTTTATATTCTATTACTATTTATAATAAAAGTGCATTTAATATAGTGGAAATTGTG
CGCTATAATGTAACTAAATATTAAATTTAAGTTTATTTGTACAGAGCTTTTTACAGTAATTATTGTTTCA
ATGCAGCTTTACAAAAGATGCACATTTTTGCATTACAATCACATAATTGCATTACTTTAAGTAAACCTCA
GTTACTTAAGTTACAATCAAATAGCAGTTATTATATACAGACACATGCAATTTTATAGCATATGAGTGAT
GTCCAAATAGCAAAATGATTGTAGTTGTTAATATTAATGAGGCTGGATTATTAATCTTGGCTTCACCACG
CCAAATAAATTGTGTGAACCTGAATGAAATATTTTAGGGAGACATGATGAGTAACAGCAAGTTAAAAACC
GTGTGTGAGACACCACCTTGCGGTCACTCAGCGGTATTACACTCCGGCTGAAGCGCGTCCTCGTGCGTGT
TTTGGCGGGGAGCGGTCGCGAGGGGCAGCGTTGGTTTTTTTCCAGTCACACAGAAACTTCATACAAAATA
CAACTTTTTAAAATTACTTCAGATTTTTTAGATACACAAAATATAATATGGAGCAGTTTGCTGTCGAAGT
AAAAGGTACGTTTGCGGTAAAAGAAAGATATGTGGTACCAGTCAATTCAATGTATAAAAGATACGCTATT
GTGTAAGTTATTTACTATGAGATGAGCTATTGTGTTTTTTTACAAAACAATTATTTATCTTACATATTTT
AAGTGATATTAATATAATGACAAATAACAGTTTCAACTTACCTTTTGTAAGTAATTTAACAGGTTATGTG
AAGATATTTCGTGGTTTGACGTTCCTTTCACAGACCTGTCAGAGAAACTCCTCCACAGACAGAGCCATTC
AGACTTGGATGAAGTGATTGATTCCCTCTTCAAGGAGATTTTAACTCTAGATGAAGCTGCAAAACTACAG
GATTCACAGGTGTGGAAAATACACTTCTTTTGAAATCTACGGAAGCCCCCAGGGATCTTGTAGCGTTGTG
TTTTGAAGACATGACGTCTTTATTTTGTTCTCGACATAAATATATATTATTTCGTATTTTAAGTTAACAT
CTTACACAGAAATCAGGTAATTGTGGTTCAATATTTAATAATTTAGTTGTTTTTGTAGCTGGAGGAAATC
GCCATCCAGTTGTGGAACTGGGCTGTCACCAAACGTGTTGGCACTTCAATTACAGAAGAGCAGAAGGCCA
AAGGTCTGTCCTTGTATTAGTCTTTTGTTTTATTAACTTTAATATAAATTAGATTTTTTTTAAATAATAA
TACATGTATTAATTAGGCCTAATAATTATAATTAATAATGATTTTACTTGCCTGTATTAAGTATCTATTT
AATACTGTTGGGGGTTTCAATCTGTGGTCTGGGAAATGTAGAAATGTTTAATAAATTAAAATAATTGGTC
AATGTAGTTAATACAATTTTAAACATGTTTAAATTAGCCTTTTATGGACGCACAAATGAACATACTAGCA
GGAGCGGACTTAATCAATAATCAAAGTTAGCAGCCGCCTAGGGCCCCAGGGAATTATGGGTCCCTGACCA
ATGCCAAGAAGCCTATATTAATCATATATCTCGTTTATACATTTTTTAAATCATATGTTGTAAAATCTGT
GTATAGGGTCTGTTTAAATAAAATAACATTGCTCAGTGAAAATGAACGGCTGCCGATTCACAAACAGCAA
TTATTCAGTTAACTTGGATGATCGTGAATTAAATTTGTTAAAACTTTTTTTTTTATAATTTATATCAAAA
TCTTTTCACCAAAATGGCTCATTTAGTTTAAATAGTTGTAAATTAGTTGTTTTTTTTTATTTGTGAATAT
ATTACATTTAATTTTAAATAAAAGAAAAAGCTGGCGCGCCGAATTCGGAGCCAACTTTTCTATACAAAGT
TGATAGCTTGGCGTAATCATGGTCATAGCTGTTTCCTGCTCGAGGGCCCATCTGGCCTGTGTTTCAGACA
CCAGGGAGTCTCTGCTCACGTTTCCTGCTATTTGCAGCCTCTCTATCAAGACTAATACACCTCTTCCCGC
ATCGGCTGCCTGTGAGAGGCTTTTCAGCACTGCAGGATTGCTTTTCAGCCCCAAAAGAGCTAGGCTTGAC
ACTAACAATTTTGAGAATCAGCTTCTACTGAAGTTAAATCTGAGGTTTTACAACTTTGAGTAGCGTGTAC
TGGCATTAGATTGTCTGTCTTATAGTTTGATAATTAAATACAAACAGTTCTAAAGCAGGATAAAACCTTG
TATGCATTTCATTTAATGTTTTTTGAGATTAAAAGCTTAAACAAGAATCTCTAGTTTTCTTTCTTGCTTT
TACTTTTACTTCCTTAATACTCAAGTACAATTTTAATGGAGTACTTTTTTACTTTTACTCAAGTAAGATT
CTAGCCAGATACTTTTACTTTTAATTGAGTAAAATTTTCCCTAAGTACTTGTACTTTCACTTGAGTAAAA
TTTTTGAGTACTTTTTACACCTCTGTCAAGAACTCCTGGACAAACCTCTGACCTGTGTGGAACAGAGTGG
ATATGGGTGTCTGAACAGATATTCACGTCTTTTGCAGATCAGAGGGCATTTCTGGTGTTGTGCAATGACC
TGGGTCCAACAGGTAGGCGTACTCGTATCCAAGAGCATTGTTGGACAGGAGGTAGTCTCCATTCCTATAA
AGAGGAAGGAATGGCACCATGTAGTAGCCGTCATTGTGGCCAATTGGTGCATTGGTACGTGGGTAGATGG
ACCGGGGAGGCTGATGAGTTCTTAGCCAGC
[32 nt withheld, positions 6191-6222]
CCTTTGACGTTGGAGTCCACGTTCTTT
[37 nt withheld, positions 6250-6286]
ACCCTATCTCGGTCTATTCTTTTGATTTATAAGGGATTTTGCCGATTTCGGCCTATTGGTTAAAAAATGA
GCTGATTTAACAAAAATTTAACGCGAATTTTAACAAAATATTAACGCTTACAATTTAGGTGGCACTTTTC
GGGGAAATGTGCGCGGAACCCCTATTTGTTTATTTTTCTAAATACATTCAAATATGTATCCGCTCATGAG
ACAATAACCCTGATAAATGCTTCAATAATATTGAAAAAGGAAGAGTATGAGTATTCAACATTTCCGTGTC
GCCCTTATTCCCTTTTTTGCGGCATTTTGCCTTCCTGTTTTTGCTCACCCAGAAACGCTGGTGAAAGTAA
AAGATGCTGAAGATCAGTTGGGTGCACGAGTGGGTTACATCGAACTGGATCTCAACAGCGGTAAGATCCT
TGAGAGTTTTCGCCCCGAAGAACGTTTTCCAATGATGAGCACTTTTAAAGTTCTGCTATGTGGCGCGGTA
TTATCCCGTATTGACGCCGGGCAAGAGCAACTCGGTCGCCGCATACACTATTCTCAGAATGACTTGGTTG
AGTACTCACCAGTCACAGAAAAGCATCTTACGGATGGCATGACAGTAAGAGAATTATGCAGTGCTGCCAT
AACCATGAGTGATAACACTGCGGCCAACTTACTTCTGACAACGATCGGAGGACCGAAGGAGCTAACCGCT
TTTTTGCACAACATGGGGGATCATGTAACTCGCCTTGATCGTTGGGAACCGGAGCTGAATGAAGCCATAC
CAAACGACGAGCGTGACACCACGATGCCTGTAGCAATGGCAACAACGTTGCGCAAACTATTAACTGGCGA
ACTACTTACTCTAGCTTCCCGGCAACAATTAATAGACTGGATGGAGGCGGATAAAGTTGCAGGACCACTT
CTGCGCTCGGCCCTTCCGGCTGGCTGGTTTATTGCTGATAAATCTGGAGCCGGTGAGCGTGGGTCTCGCG
GTATCATTGCAGCACTGGGGCCAGATGGTAAGCCCTCCCGTATCGTAGTTATCTACACGACGGGGAGTCA
GGCAACTATGGATGAACGAAATAGACAGATCGCTGAGATAGGTGCCTCACTGATTAAGCATTGGTAACTG
TCAGACCAAGTTTACTCATATATACTTTAGATTGATTTAAAACTTCATTTTTAATTTAAAAGGATCTAGG
TGAAGATCCTTTTTGATAATCTCATGACCAAAATGCCTTAACGTGAGTTTTCGTTCCACTGAGCGTCAGA
CCCCGTAGAAAAGATCAAAGGATCTTCTTGAGATCCTTTTTTTCTGCGCGTAATCTGCTGCTTGCAAACA
AAAAAACCACCGCTACCAGCGGTGGTTTGTTTGCCGGATCAAGAGCTACCAACTCTTTTTCCGAAGGTAA
CTGGCTTCAGCAGAGCGCAGATACCAAATACTGTTCTTCTAGTGTAGCCGTAGTTAGGCCACCACTTCAA
GAACTCTGTAGCACCGCCTACATACCTCGCTCTGCTAATCCTGTTACCAGTGGCTGCTGCCAGTGGCGAT
AAGTCGTGTCTTACCGGGTTGGACTCAAGACGATAGTTACCAGATAAGGCGCAGCGGTCGGGCTGAACGG
GGGGTTCGTGCACACAGCCCAGCTTGGAGCGAACGACCTACACCGAACTGAGATACCTACAGCGTGAGCT
ATGAGAAAGCGCCACGCTTCCCGAAGGGAGAAAGGCGGACAGGTATCCGGTAAGCGGCAGGGTCGGAACA
GGAGAGCGCACGAGGGAGCTTCCAGGGGGAAACGCCTGGTATCTTTATAGTCCTGTCGGGTTTCGCCACC
TCTGACTTGAGCGTCGATTTTTGTGATGCTCGTCAGGGGGGCGGAGCCTATGGAAAAACGCCAGCAACGC
GGCCTTTTTACGGTTCCTGGCCTTTTGCTGGCCTTTTGCTCACATGTTCTTTCCTGCGTTATCCCCTGAT
TCTGTGGATAACCGTATTACCGCCTTTGAGTGAGCTGATACCGCTCGCCGCAGCCGAACGACCGAGCGCA
GCGAGTCAGTGAGCGAGGAAGCGGAAGAGCGCCCAATACGCAAACCGCCTCTCCCCGCGCGTTGGCCGAT
TCATTAATGCAGCTGGCACGACAGGTTTCCCGACTGGAAAGCGGGCAGTGAGCGCAACGCAATTAATGTG
AGTTAGCTCACTCATTAGGCACCCCAGGCTTTACACTTTATGCTTCCGGCTCGTATGTTGTGTGGAATTG
TGAGCGGATAACAATTTCACACAGGAAACAGCTATGACCATGATTACGCCAAGCGCGCAATTAACCCTCA
CTAAAGGGAACAAAAGCTGGAGCTCCACCGCGGTGGCGGCCGCTCTAGAACTAGTGGATCTGCTGGGCTT
GCTGAAGGTAGGGGGTCAAGAACCAGAGGTGTAAAGTACTTGAGTAATTTTACTTGATTACTGTACTTAA
GTATTATTTTTGGGGATTTTTACTTTACTTGAGTACAATTAAAAATCAATACTTTTACTTTTACTTAATT
ACATTTTTTTAGAAAAAAAAGTACTTTTTACTCCTTACAATTTTATTTACAGTCAAAAAGTACTTATTTT
TTGGAGATCACTTCATTCTATTTTCCCTTGCTATTACCAAACCAATTGAATTGCGCTGATGCCCAGTTTA
ATTTAAATGTTATTTATTCTGCCTATGAAAATCGTTTTCACATTATATGAAATTGGTCAGACATGTTCAT
TGGTCCTTTGGAAGTGACGTCATGTCACATCTATTACCACAATGCACAGCACCTTGACCTGGAAATTAGG
GAAATTATAACAGTCAATCAGTGGAAGAAAATGGAGGAAGTATGTGATTCATCAGCAGCTGCGAGCAGCA
CAGTCCAAAATCAGCCACAGGATCAAGAGCACCCGTGGCCGTATCTTCGCAGATCTGATCTAGAGGATCA
TAATCAGCCATACCACATTTGTAGAGGTTTTACTTGCTTTAAAAAACCTCCCACACCTCCCCCTGAACCT
GAAACATAAAATGAATGCAATTGTTGTTGTTAACTTGTTTATTGCAGCTTATAATGGTTACAAATAAAGC
AATAGCATCACAAATTTCACAAATAAAGCATTTTTTTCACTGCATTCTAGTTGTGGTTTGTCCAAACTCA
TCAATGTATCTTATCATGTCTGGATCATCATCGATGGTACCCACCGCGGTGGCGGCGATCTCTCCCCAGC
ATGCCTGCTATTGTCTTCCCAATCCTCCCCCTTGCTGTCCTGCCCCACCCCACCCCCCAGAATAGAATGA
CACCTACTCAGACAATGCGATGCAATTTCCTCATTTTATTAGGAAAGGACAGTGGGAGTGGCACCTTCCA
GGGTCAAGGAAGGCACGGGGGAGGGGCAAACAACAGATGGCTGGCAACTAGAAGGCACAGTCGAGGCTGA
TCAGCGGGCCGCTTTACTTGTACAGCTCGTCCATGCCGAGAGTGATCCCGGCGGCGGTCACGAACTCCAG
CAGGACCATGTGATCGCGCTTCTCGTTGGGGTCTTTGCTCAGGGCGGACTGGTAGCTCAGGTAGTGGTTG
TCGGGCAGCAGCACGGGGCCGTCGCCGATGGGGGTGTTCTGCTGGTAGTGGTCGGCGAGCTGCACGCCGC
CGTCCTCGATGTTGTGGCGGATCTTGAAGTTGGCCTTGATGCCGTTCTTCTGCTTGTCGGCGGTGATATA
GACGTTGTGGCTGTTGTAGTTGTACTCCAGCTTGTGCCCCAGGATGTTGCCGTCCTCCTTGAAGTCGATG
CCCTTCAGCTCGATGCGGTTCACCAGGGTGTCGCCCTCGAACTTCACCTCGGCGCGGGTCTTGTAGTTGC
CGTCGTCCTTGAAGAAGATGGTGCGCTCCTGGACGTAGCCTTCGGGCATGGCGGACTTGAAGAAGTCGTG
CTGCTTCATGTGGTCGGGGTAGCGGGCGAAGCACTGCAGGCCGTAGCCCAGGGTGGTCACGAGGGTGGGC
CAGGGCACGGGCAGCTTGCCGGTGGTGCAGATCAGCTTCAGGGTCAGCTTGCCGTAGGTGGCATCGCCCT
CGCCCTCGCCGGACACGCTGAACTTGTGGCCGTTTACGTCGCCGTCCAGCTCGACCAGGATGGGCACCAC
CCCGGTGAACAGCTCCTCGCCCTTGCTCACCATGTTGTCAGACCTGGTAACTCCTTACTGTAACTTATTG
CACCTGATGAACAAAAGATGTGAACTGAACGCAAGTAGGAGGCTAATAGAGGCTAGTACAGTACAAAGAT
CCCCAAATGATGTGTGCCGGCCTTAGTGGAGGCAGACCCCTGGTTATATACCTGTGCTGCAGAAAGAGGG
GCTTACAAATGGATCTCTCTGGAATGGCATTATCTCATGGTGGGAACAGTGTTGTCAGCAGAATCAGCGG
GGTGGACTCTGACCTGAGAATGACAGTCTAGCACTGAATGGCTCAGACAATACTCTTGTGGCCAACTATC
ACCGGAAAATAAGTGCCTGCCAAAACAAACCAGACCAGATGAAGCTACATGGCTGTAGAACGTCAGTATT
TAATGTGTTGTGGCCACTTGGTTCACCAGATTTAAGAGCTAATTTTTTTAAATATCACAGATAATCAATC
GCTTTTTTTTTTTCTTGACTGAAAAGCTTAGACTGGAAAATTCTTTGAAAAAGTTTGCACTACAGAAAAT
AAATACATAACATCCTGCACTGAATGCACACTATTAATGGTACCGTAAAACGACGGCCAGTGAATTATCA
ACTATGTATAATAAAGTTGGAAAAAACCTCCCACACCTCCCCCTGAACCTGAAACATAAAATGAATGCAA
TTGTTGTTGTTAACTTGTTTATTGCAGCTTATAATGGTTACAAATAAAGCAATAGCATCACAAATTTCAC
AAATAAAGCATTTTTTTCACTGCATTCTAGTTGTGGTTTGTCCAAACTCATCAATGTATCTTATCATGTC
TGGATCCCCCACTTTGTACAAGAAAGCTGGGTCTTACATAATTACACACTTTGTCTTTGACTTCTTTTTC
TTCTTTTTACCATCTTTGCTCATCTTTTCTTTATGTTTTCGAATTTCTCGAACTAATGTATAGAAGGCAT
CATCAACACCCTGTCTTGTCTTTGCTGATGTTTCAATAAAAGGAATTCCATAACTTCTTGCTAAGTCCTG
AGCCTGTTTTGTGTCTACTGTTCTGGAAGGCAAATCACATTTATTTCCTACTAGGACCATAGGTACATCT
TCAGAGTCCTTAACTCTTTTAATTTGTTCTCTATAATGGTGAATATCTTCAAATGATTTAGTATTATTTA
TGGCAAATACACAAAGAAAGCCCTCCCCAGTCCTCATGTACTGGTCCCTCATTGCACTGTACTCCTCTTG
ACCTGCTGTGTCGAGAATATCCAAGAGACAGGTTTCTCCATCAATTACTACTTGCTTCCTGTAGGAATCC
TCTATTGTTGGATCATATTCGTCCACAAAATGATTCTGAATTAGCTGTATCGTCAAGGCACTCTTGCCTA
CGCCAACAGCTCCAACTACCACAAGTTTATATTCAGTCATAAGCTTGAGCTCGAGATCTGAGTACTTGTA
CAGCTCGTCCATGCCGAGAGTGATCCCGGCGGCGGTCACGAACTCCAGCAGGACCATGTGATCGCGCTTC
TCGTTGGGGTCTTTGCTCAGGGCGGACTGGGTGCTCAGGTAGTGGTTGTCGGGCAGCAGCACGGGGCCGT
CGCCGATGGGGGTGTTCTGCTGGTAGTGGTCGGCGAGCTGCACGCTGCCGTCCTCGATGTTGTGGCGGAT
CTTGAAGTTCACCTTGATGCCGTTCTTCTGCTTGTCGGCCATGATATAGACGTTGTGGCTGTTGTAGTTG
TACTCCAGCTTGTGCCCCAGGATGTTGCCGTCCTCCTTGAAGTCGATGCCCTTCAGCTCGATGCGGTTCA
CCAGGGTGTCGCCCTCGAACTTCACCTCGGCGCGGGTCTTGTAGTTGCCGTCGTCCTTGAAGAAGATGGT
GCGCTCCTGGACGTAGCCTTCGGGCATGGCGGACTTGAAGAAGTCGTGCTGCTTCATGTGGTCGGGGTAG
CGGCTGAAGCACTGCACGCCGTAGGTCAGGGTGGTCACGAGGGTGGGCCAGGGCACGGGCAGCTTGCCGG
TGGTGCAGATGAACTTCAGGGTCAGCTTGCCGTAGGTGGCATCGCCCTCGCCCTCGCCGGACACGCTGAA
CTTGTGGCCGTTTACGTCGCCGTCCAGCTCGACCAGGATGGGCACCACCCCGGTGAACAGCTCCTCGCCC
TTGCTCACCATGGTGGCTTAGCCTGCTTTTTTGTACAAACTTGGGTCGAATTCGGCTTCTACACTATGTA
GTGAAGGTGTAACAGCCATTTATCTATCTTCACACCATCCCACTATACCTCTGACTTTTCTACTGGGCTT
TTCCCTCTCGAAGGCTTTATATGAGTGAAGCGAGGACGGAAGGACGCAACGTCACCATAGTAACCCTGCA
GCGATACTCGTAAAGCTACGTGTACTGATTTAACTAAATCGATAGGCTATCTACTTATTCAGGCTAAATG
ACTTGCATAGAGTTATTAGGAACATACCAACACAAGACCAACAGAAACAAGAAATACATCATAACATTTT
TATACCCATCAAAGTAAAAAACATGAAATATGCACTATAGTAGACTGAAAATACAGAACTCTGGTCACAC
TTTATAATAAGGTTTTATTGTTGACTGTATTTACTAACATAAACAAAACCAATACAGCATTTACTAATCA
GTTCAACATTTACTAATGCATAAGACACAAATTCCTCTTTTTTAACATTACTTAATACAGAGTTAATTAA
CTAAGAATGAACAACTGTATTTTCACTAACTAGCATAAACAAACAATTAAATGTATTGTTCATGGTCTGT
TCGTGTTAGTGAATGCATTACTAATACAACTTTATTGTAAAGTTTTACTTGAACTGCTATTAAAAAGTAT
GGCCTACTATAATAAGAATATGATCGATTTAATAAGAATTTACTGGAAATTTGATTTAAAAAGAGTTAAT
ACGTATCATACATCACATACATCATGGGTTGATTTTTTTAAGTTACATAACTCATTCCAAGTGTTTTTAA
ATTACTGCACATATTATCTCTCTCTCTCTCTCTTTCT
